Addgene plasmid #61206: pCMU-PDESr
Purpose: Fluorescent reporter for plasmodesmata AtPDLP1-mCherry expressed under AtUBQ10 promoter
Depositing lab: Maria Harrison. Depositing organization: Boyce Thompson Institute for Plant Research, Inc. Publication: A set of fluorescent protein-based markers expressed from constitutive and arbuscular mycorrhiza-inducible promoters to label organelles, membranes and cytoskeletal elements in Medicago truncatula. Ivanov S, Harrison MJ. Plant J. 2014 Oct 20. doi: 10.1111/tpj.12706. PubMed 25329881.
Backbone
  Vector backbone: pK7m34GW
  Backbone manufacturer: VIB
  Vector type: Plant Expression
  Selectable markers: Kanamycin
Growth in bacteria
  Bacterial resistance: Spectinomycin, 50 μg/mL
  Growth temperature: 37°C
  Growth strain: DH5alpha
  Copy number: High Copy
Gene/Insert
  Gene/Insert name: AtPDLP1
  Insert size (bp): 909
  Promoter: AtUBQ10
  Tag / fusion protein: mCherry
  Cloning method: Gateway Cloning
  Sequencing primers: 5′ ATGAAACTCACCTATCAATTCTTCA; 3′ ATAAGCATCATATTTATTACTCTTCTTCTT
Terms and licenses: Academic/Nonprofit Terms; Industry Terms: Not Available to Industry
How to cite: pCMU-PDESr was a gift from Maria Harrison (Addgene plasmid # 61206 ; http://n2t.net/addgene:61206 ; RRID:Addgene_61206)
