[The description below was written by a language model from this plasmid's Addgene catalogue record and pLannotate feature annotations shown in this document.]
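Description:
pCMU-PDESr is a plant expression binary vector built on the pK7m34GW MultiSite Gateway destination backbone and designed for Agrobacterium-mediated T-DNA transfer. Outside the T-DNA borders it carries an aadA (SmR) gene conferring spectinomycin/streptomycin resistance for bacterial selection. It also has a high-copy ColE1/pUC-type origin with a bom site for propagation in E. coli, and the pVS1 oriV, RepA and StaA functions that support replication and stable maintenance in Agrobacterium. Short fragments annotated as gentamicin acetyltransferase, rop, an integrase and lacZα appear to be backbone remnants rather than functional genes.

Between the nopaline-type right and left border repeats lie two cassettes. The first is the reporter. A roughly 2 kb region flanked by attB4 and attB1 is not annotated in the feature table, but its position matches the AtUBQ10 promoter named in the catalogue record. It is followed by the 909 bp Arabidopsis PDLP1 (plasmodesmata-located protein 1) coding sequence, an attB2 site and then mCherry, so the red fluorescent protein is a C-terminal fusion joined through the recombination scar. A CaMV polyadenylation signal terminates the transcript. The attB4/attB1/attB2 arrangement reflects assembly of the promoter, gene and tag modules by a three-fragment Gateway reaction. The second cassette, NOS promoter–nptII (neo)–NOS terminator, provides kanamycin selection of transformed plant tissue.

The construct serves as a constitutively expressed red fluorescent marker for plasmodesmata. It belongs to a set of organelle, membrane and cytoskeleton markers developed for live-cell imaging in Medicago truncatula, including studies of arbuscular mycorrhizal symbiosis.
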