Features (pLannotate 1.2.2; 22 found; start..end, strand, type, name):
    227..283     +  CDS            GmR (fragment): gentamycin acetyltransferase; aacC1; confers resistance to gentamycin
    294..1081    +  CDS            SmR (fragment): aminoglycoside adenylyltransferase (Murphy, 1985); aadA; confers resistance to spectinomycin and streptomycin
   1325..1913    +  rep_origin     ori: high-copy-number ColE1/pMB1/pBR322/pUC origin of replication
   2099..2239    -  misc_feature   bom: basis of mobility region from pBR322
   2341..2380    -  CDS            rop (fragment): Rop protein, which maintains plasmids at low copy number; rop
   2583..2777    -  rep_origin     pVS1 oriV: origin of replication for the Pseudomonas plasmid pVS1 (Heeb et al., 2000)
   2843..3911    -  CDS            pVS1 RepA (fragment): replication protein from the Pseudomonas plasmid pVS1 (Heeb et al., 2000)
   4344..4973    -  CDS            pVS1 StaA: stability protein from the Pseudomonas plasmid pVS1 (Heeb et al., 2000)
   5533..5934    -  CDS            Y4CG_SINFN (fragment): Protein inferred from homology: Swiss-Prot protein existence level 3. From Sinorhizobium fredii (strain NBRC 101917 / NGR234).
   6273..6297    -  misc_feature   RB T-DNA repeat: right border repeat from nopaline C58 T-DNA
   6422..6442    +  protein_bind   attB4: mutant version of attB; core recombination site for the Gateway® BP reaction BP Clonase™
   8430..8450    +  protein_bind   attB1: mutant version of attB; core recombination site for the Gateway® BP reaction BP Clonase™
   8456..9364    +  CDS            PDLP1: PDLP1_ARATH - Also known as CRRSP56 From Arabidopsis thaliana (Mouse-ear cress).
   9369..9389    -  protein_bind   attB2: mutant version of attB; core recombination site for the Gateway® BP reaction BP Clonase™
   9392..10099   +  CDS            mCherry: mCherry is a basic (constitutively fluorescent) red fluorescent protein published in 2004, derived from Discosoma sp.. It is reported to be a very rapidly-maturing monomer with low acid sensitivity.
  10128..10168   +  CDS            lacZα (fragment): LacZα fragment of β-galactosidase; lacZ fragment
  10267..10426   +  polyA_signal   CaMV poly(A) signal (fragment): cauliflower mosaic virus polyadenylation signal
  10543..10722   +  promoter       NOS promoter: nopaline synthase promoter
  10756..11547   +  CDS            neo: KKA2_KLEPN - Also known as kan, nptII. Experimental evidence at protein level: Swiss-Prot protein existence level 1. Resistance to kanamycin, neomycin, paromomycin, ribostamycin, butirosin and gentamicin B. From Klebsiella pneumoniae.
  11590..11842   +  terminator     NOS terminator: nopaline synthase terminator and poly(A) signal
  11935..11959   -  misc_feature   LB T-DNA repeat: left border repeat from nopaline C58 T-DNA
  12197..137     -  CDS            int (fragment) (across the origin): INT2_ECOLX - Protein inferred from homology: Swiss-Prot protein existence level 3. Putative integrase believed to be involved in the insertion of antibiotic resistance genes into plasmids and transposons. From Escherichia coli.
>Addgene plasmid #61206 | pCMU-PDESr | depositor full sequence | sequence record 100592 | pCMU-PDESr sequence 12197 bps
ATTCGGGCACGAACCCAGTGGACATAAGCCTCGTTCGGTTCGTAAGCTGTAATGCAAGTAGCGTAACTGC
CGTCACGCAACTGGTCCAGAACCTTGACCGAACGCAGCGGTGGTAACGGCGCAGTGGCGGTTTTCATGGC
TTCTTGTTATGACATGTTTTTTTGGGGTACAGTCTATGCCTCGGGCATCCAAGCAGCAAGCGCGTTACGC
CGTGGGTCGATGTTTGATGTTATGGAGCAGCAACGATGTTACGCAGCAGGGCAGTCGCCCTAAAACAAAG
TTAAACATCATGGGGGAAGCGGTGATCGCCGAAGTATCGACTCAACTATCAGAGGTAGTTGGCGTCATCG
AGCGCCATCTCGAACCGACGTTGCTGGCCGTACATTTGTACGGCTCCGCAGTGGATGGCGGCCTGAAGCC
ACACAGTGATATTGATTTGCTGGTTACGGTGACCGTAAGGCTTGATGAAACAACGCGGCGAGCTTTGATC
AACGACCTTTTGGAAACTTCGGCTTCCCCTGGAGAGAGCGAGATTCTCCGCGCTGTAGAAGTCACCATTG
TTGTGCACGACGACATCATTCCGTGGCGTTATCCAGCTAAGCGCGAACTGCAATTTGGAGAATGGCAGCG
CAATGACATTCTTGCAGGTATCTTCGAGCCAGCCACGATCGACATTGATCTGGCTATCTTGCTGACAAAA
GCAAGAGAACATAGCGTTGCCTTGGTAGGTCCAGCGGCGGAGGAACTCTTTGATCCGGTTCCTGAACAGG
ATCTATTTGAGGCGCTAAATGAAACCTTAACGCTATGGAACTCGCCGCCCGACTGGGCTGGCGATGAGCG
AAATGTAGTGCTTACGTTGTCCCGCATTTGGTACAGCGCAGTAACCGGCAAAATCGCGCCGAAGGATGTC
GCTGCCGACTGGGCAATGGAGCGCCTGCCGGCCCAGTATCAGCCCGTCATACTTGAAGCTAGACAGGCTT
ATCTTGGACAAGAAGAAGATCGCTTGGCCTCGCGCGCAGATCAGTTGGAAGAATTTGTCCACTACGTGAA
AGGCGAGATCACCAAGGTAGTCGGCAAATAATGTCTAGCTAGAAATTCGTTCAAGCCGACGCCGCTTCGC
CGGCGTTAACTCAAGCGATTAGATGCACTAAGCACATAATTGCTCACAGCCAAACTATCAGGTCAAGTCT
GCTTTTATTATTTTTAAGCGTGCATAATAAGCCCTACACAAATTGGGAGATATATCATGCATGACCAAAA
TCCCTTAACGTGAGTTTTCGTTCCACTGAGCGTCAGACCCCGTAGAAAAGATCAAAGGATCTTCTTGAGA
TCCTTTTTTTCTGCGCGTAATCTGCTGCTTGCAAACAAAAAAACCACCGCTACCAGCGGTGGTTTGTTTG
CCGGATCAAGAGCTACCAACTCTTTTTCCGAAGGTAACTGGCTTCAGCAGAGCGCAGATACCAAATACTG
TCCTTCTAGTGTAGCCGTAGTTAGGCCACCACTTCAAGAACTCTGTAGCACCGCCTACATACCTCGCTCT
GCTAATCCTGTTACCAGTGGCTGCTGCCAGTGGCGATAAGTCGTGTCTTACCGGGTTGGACTCAAGACGA
TAGTTACCGGATAAGGCGCAGCGGTCGGGCTGAACGGGGGGTTCGTGCACACAGCCCAGCTTGGAGCGAA
CGACCTACACCGAACTGAGATACCTACAGCGTGAGCTATGAGAAAGCGCCACGCTTCCCGAAGGGAGAAA
GGCGGACAGGTATCCGGTAAGCGGCAGGGTCGGAACAGGAGAGCGCACGAGGGAGCTTCCAGGGGGAAAC
GCCTGGTATCTTTATAGTCCTGTCGGGTTTCGCCACCTCTGACTTGAGCGTCGATTTTTGTGATGCTCGT
CAGGGGGGCGGAGCCTATGGAAAAACGCCAGCAACGCGGCCTTTTTACGGTTCCTGGCCTTTTGCTGGCC
TTTTGCTCACATGTTCTTTCCTGCGTTATCCCCTGATTCTGTGGATAACCGTATTACCGCCTTTGAGTGA
GCTGATACCGCTCGCCGCAGCCGAACGACCGAGCGCAGCGAGTCAGTGAGCGAGGAAGCGGAAGAGCGCC
TGATGCGGTATTTTCTCCTTACGCATCTGTGCGGTATTTCACACCGCATATGGTGCACTCTCAGTACAAT
CTGCTCTGATGCCGCATAGTTAAGCCAGTATACACTCCGCTATCGCTACGTGACTGGGTCATGGCTGCGC
CCCGACACCCGCCAACACCCGCTGACGCGCCCTGACGGGCTTGTCTGCTCCCGGCATCCGCTTACAGACA
AGCTGTGACCGTCTCCGGGAGCTGCATGTGTCAGAGGTTTTCACCGTCATCACCGAAACGCGCGAGGCAG
GGTGCCTTGATGTGGGCGCCGGCGGTCGAGTGGCGACGGCGCGGCTTGTCCGCGCCCTGGTAGATTGCCT
GGCCGTAGGCCAGCCATTTTTGAGCGGCCAGCGGCCGCGATAGGCCGACGCGAAGCGGCGGGGCGTAGGG
AGCGCAGCGACCGAAGGGTAGGCGCTTTTTGCAGCTCTTCGGCTGTGCGCTGGCCAGACAGTTATGCACA
GGCCAGGCGGGTTTTAAGAGTTTTAATAAGTTTTAAAGAGTTTTAGGCGGAAAAATCGCCTTTTTTCTCT
TTTATATCAGTCACTTACATGTGTGACCGGTTCCCAATGTACGGCTTTGGGTTCCCAATGTACGGGTTCC
GGTTCCCAATGTACGGCTTTGGGTTCCCAATGTACGTGCTATCCACAGGAAAGAGACCTTTTCGACCTTT
TTCCCCTGCTAGGGCAATTTGCCCTAGCATCTGCTCCGTACATTAGGAACCGGCGGATGCTTCGCCCTCG
ATCAGGTTGCGGTAGCGCATGACTAGGATCGGGCCAGCCTGCCCCGCCTCCTCCTTCAAATCGTACTCCG
GCAGGTCATTTGACCCGATCAGCTTGCGCACGGTGAAACAGAACTTCTTGAACTCTCCGGCGCTGCCACT
GCGTTCGTAGATCGTCTTGAACAACCATCTGGCTTCTGCCTTGCCTGCGGCGCGGCGTGCCAGGCGGTAG
AGAAAACGGCCGATGCCGGGATCGATCAAAAAGTAATCGGGGTGAACCGTCAGCACGTCCGGGTTCTTGC
CTTCTGTGATCTCGCGGTACATCCAATCAGCTAGCTCGATCTCGATGTACTCCGGCCGCCCGGTTTCGCT
CTTTACGATCTTGTAGCGGCTAATCAAGGCTTCACCCTCGGATACCGTCACCAGGCGGCCGTTCTTGGCC
TTCTTCGTACGCTGCATGGCAACGTGCGTGGTGTTTAACCGAATGCAGGTTTCTACCAGGTCGTCTTTCT
GCTTTCCGCCATCGGCTCGCCGGCAGAACTTGAGTACGTCCGCAACGTGTGGACGGAACACGCGGCCGGG
CTTGTCTCCCTTCCCTTCCCGGTATCGGTTCATGGATTCGGTTAGATGGGAAACCGCCATCAGTACCAGG
TCGTAATCCCACACACTGGCCATGCCGGCCGGCCCTGCGGAAACCTCTACGTGCCCGTCTGGAAGCTCGT
AGCGGATCACCTCGCCAGCTCGTCGGTCACGCTTCGACAGACGGAAAACGGCCACGTCCATGATGCTGCG
ACTATCGCGGGTGCCCACGTCATAGAGCATCGGAACGAAAAAATCTGGTTGCTCGTCGCCCTTGGGCGGC
TTCCTAATCGACGGCGCACCGGCTGCCGGCGGTTGCCGGGATTCTTTGCGGATTCGATCAGCGGCCGCTT
GCCACGATTCACCGGGGCGTGCTTCTGCCTCGATGCGTTGCCGCTGGGCGGCCTGCGCGGCCTTCAACTT
CTCCACCAGGTCATCACCCAGCGCCGCGCCGATTTGTACCGGGCCGGATGGTTTGCGACCGTCACGCCGA
TTCCTCGGGCTTGGGGGTTCCAGTGCCATTGCAGGGCCGGCAGACAACCCAGCCGCTTACGCCTGGCCAA
CCGCCCGTTCCTCCACACATGGGGCATTCCACGGCGTCGGTGCCTGGTTGTTCTTGATTTTCCATGCCGC
CTCCTTTAGCCGCTAAAATTCATCTACTCATTTATTCATTTGCTCATTTACTCTGGTAGCTGCGCGATGT
ATTCAGATAGCAGCTCGGTAATGGTCTTGCCTTGGCGTACCGCGTACATCTTCAGCTTGGTGTGATCCTC
CGCCGGCAACTGAAAGTTGACCCGCTTCATGGCTGGCGTGTCTGCCAGGCTGGCCAACGTTGCAGCCTTG
CTGCTGCGTGCGCTCGGACGGCCGGCACTTAGCGTGTTTGTGCTTTTGCTCATTTTCTCTTTACCTCATT
AACTCAAATGAGTTTTGATTTAATTTCAGCGGCCAGCGCCTGGACCTCGCGGGCAGCGTCGCCCTCGGGT
TCTGATTCAAGAACGGTTGTGCCGGCGGCGGCAGTGCCTGGGTAGCTCACGCGCTGCGTGATACGGGACT
CAAGAATGGGCAGCTCGTACCCGGCCAGCGCCTCGGCAACCTCACCGCCGATGCGCGTGCCTTTGATCGC
CCGCGACACGACAAAGGCCGCTTGTAGCCTTCCATCCGTGACCTCAATGCGCTGCTTAACCAGCTCCACC
AGGTCGGCGGTGGCCCATATGTCGTAAGGGCTTGGCTGCACCGGAATCAGCACGAAGTCGGCTGCCTTGA
TCGCGGACACAGCCAAGTCCGCCGCCTGGGGCGCTCCGTCGATCACTACGAAGTCGCGCCGGCCGATGGC
CTTCACGTCGCGGTCAATCGTCGGGCGGTCGATGCCGACAACGGTTAGCGGTTGATCTTCCCGCACGGCC
GCCCAATCGCGGGCACTGCCCTGGGGATCGGAATCGACTAACAGAACATCGGCCCCGGCGAGTTGCAGGG
CGCGGGCTAGATGGGTTGCGATGGTCGTCTTGCCTGACCCGCCTTTCTGGTTAAGTACAGCGATAACCTT
CATGCGTTCCCCTTGCGTATTTGTTTATTTACTCATCGCATCATATACGCAGCGACCGCATGACGCAAGC
TGTTTTACTCAAATACACATCACCTTTTTAGACGGCGGCGCTCGGTTTCTTCAGCGGCCAAGCTGGCCGG
CCAGGCCGCCAGCTTGGCATCAGACAAACCGGCCAGGATTTCATGCAGCCGCACGGTTGAGACGTGCGCG
GGCGGCTCGAACACGTACCCGGCCGCGATCATCTCCGCCTCGATCTCTTCGGTAATGAAAAACGGTTCGT
CCTGGCCGTCCTGGTGCGGTTTCATGCTTGTTCCTCTTGGCGTTCATTCTCGGCGGCCGCCAGGGCGTCG
GCCTCGGTCAATGCGTCCTCACGGAAGGCACCGCGCCGCCTGGCCTCGGTGGGCGTCACTTCCTCGCTGC
GCTCAAGTGCGCGGTACAGGGTCGAGCGATGCACGCCAAGCAGTGCAGCCGCCTCTTTCACGGTGCGGCC
TTCCTGGTCGATCAGCTCGCGGGCGTGCGCGATCTGTGCCGGGGTGAGGGTAGGGCGGGGGCCAAACTTC
ACGCCTCGGGCCTTGGCGGCCTCGCGCCCGCTCCGGGTGCGGTCGATGATTAGGGAACGCTCGAACTCGG
CAATGCCGGCGAACACGGTCAACACCATGCGGCCGGCCGGCGTGGTGGTGTCGGCCCACGGCTCTGCCAG
GCTACGCAGGCCCGCGCCGGCCTCCTGGATGCGCTCGGCAATGTCCAGTAGGTCGCGGGTGCTGCGGGCC
AGGCGGTCTAGCCTGGTCACTGTCACAACGTCGCCAGGGCGTAGGTGGTCAAGCATCCTGGCCAGCTCCG
GGCGGTCGCGCCTGGTGCCGGTGATCTTCTCGGAAAACAGCTTGGTGCAGCCGGCCGCGTGCAGTTCGGC
CCGTTGGTTGGTCAAGTCCTGGTCGTCGGTGCTGACGCGGGCATAGCCCAGCAGGCCAGCGGCGGCGCTC
TTGTTCATGGCGTAATGTCTCCGGTTCTAGTCGCAAGTATTCTACTTTATGCGACTAAAACACGCGACAA
GAAAACGCCAGGAAAAGGGCAGGGCGGCAGCCTGTCGCGTAACTTAGGACTTGTGCGACATGTCGTTTTC
AGAAGACGGCTGCACTGAACGTCAGAAGCCGACTGCACTATAGCAGCGGAGGGGTTGGATCAAAGTACTT
TGATCCCGAGGGGAACCCTGTGGTTGGCATGCACATACAAATGGACGAACGGATAAACCTTTTCACGCCC
TTTTAAATATCCGTTATTCTAATAAACGCTCTTTTCTCTTAGGTTTACCCGCCAATATATCCTGTCAAAC
ACTGATAGTTTAAACTGAAGGCGGGAAACGACAATCTGATCCAAGCTCAAGCTAAGCTTGGGCCCGAGCG
GATAACAATTTCACACAGGAAACAGCTATGACCATGATTACGCCAAGCTATCAACTTTGTATAGAAAAGT
TGAGTCTAGCTCAACAGAGCTTTTAACCCAAATTGGTACAATAGAATACAACTTTAGATCATAATTCTCA
AAAGAAAGAGATTCCTTAGCTATTCTATCTGCCACTCCATTTCCTTCTCGGCTTGTATGCACAAGCATAA
AATCCTCAAACTTGCTAAGTAGATACTTTATGTCTTGGATAATTGGATTGAGACTTGACAAGCATAACTT
TCATGTAACCAAAGACACAAGTTGCTGAGAATCCACCTCAAAAATGATCTTCCTATAATTGAATCGGGAT
AATGACAGCACAGCCCATCTAAGAGCCTCCACTTCTACTTCCAGCACGCTTCTTACTTTTACCACAGCTC
TTGCACCTAACCATAACACCTTCCCTGTATGATCGCGAAGCACCCACCCTAAGCCACATTTTAATCCTTC
TGTTGGCCATGCCCCATCAAAGTTGCACTTAACCCAAGATTGTGGTGGAGCTTCCCATGTTTCTCGTCTG
TCCCGACGGTGTTGTGGTTGGTGCTTTCCTTACATTCTGAGCCTCTTTCCTTCTAATCCACTCATCTGCA
TCTTCTTGTGTCCTTACTAATACCTCATTGGTTCCAAATTCCCTCCCTTTAAGCACCAGCTCGTTTCTGT
TCTTCCACAGCCTCCCAAGTATCCAAGGGACTAAAGCCTCCACATTCTTCAGATCAGGATATTCTTGTTT
AAGATGTTGAACTCTATGGAGGTTTGTATGAACTGATGATCTAGGACCGGATAAGTTCCCTTCTTCATAG
CGAACTTATTCAAAGAATGTTTTGTGTATCATTCTTGTTACATTGTTATTAATGAAAAAATATTATTGGT
CATTGGACTGAACACGAGTGTTAAATATGGACCAGGCCCCAAATAAGATCCATTGATATATGAATTAAAT
AACAAGAATAAATCGAGTCACCAAACCACTTGCCTTTTTTAACGAGACTTGTTCACCAACTTGATACAAA
AGTCATTATCCTATGCAAATCAATAATCATACAAAAATATCCAATAACACTAAAAAATTAAAAGAAATGG
ATAATTTCACAATATGTTATACGATAAAGAAGTTACTTTTCCAAGAAATTCACTGATTTTATAAGCCCAC
TTGCATTAGATAAATGGCAAAAAAAAACAAAAAGGAAAAGAAATAAAGCACGAAGAATTCTAGAAAATAC
GAAATACGCTTCAATGCAGTGGGACCCACGGTTCAATTATTGCCAATTTTCAGCTCCACCGTATATTTAA
AAAATAAAACGATAATGCTAAAAAAATATAAATCGTAACGATCGTTAAATCTCAACGGCTGGATCTTATG
ACGACCGTTAGAAATTGTGGTTGTCGACGAGTCAGTAATAAACGGCGTCAAAGTGGTTGCAGCCGGCACA
CACGAGTCGTGTTTATCAACTCAAAGCACAAATACTTTTCCTCAACCTAAAAATAAGGCAATTAGCCAAA
AACAACTTTGCGTGTAAACAACGCTCAATACACGTGTCATTTTATTATTAGCTATTGCTTCACCGCCTTA
GCTTTCTCGTGACCTAGTCGTCCTCGTCTTTTCTTCTTCTTCTTCTATAAAACAATACCCAAAGAGCTCT
TCTTCTTCACAATTCAGATTTCAATTTCTCAAAATCTTAAAAACTTTCTCTCAATTCTCTCTACCGTGAT
CAAGGTAAATTTCTGTGTTCCTTATTCTCTCAAAATCTTCGATTTTGTTTTCGTTCGATCCCAATTTCGT
ATATGTTCTTTGGTTTAGATTCTGTTAATCTTAGATCGAAGACGATTTTCTGGGTTTGATCGTTAGATAT
CATCTTAATTCTCGATTAGGGTTTCATAGATATCATCCGATTTGTTCAAATAATTTGAGTTTTGTCGAAT
AATTACTCTTCGATTTGTGATTTCTATCTAGATCTGGTGTTAGTTTCTAGTTTGTGCGATCGAATTTGTC
GATTAATCTGAGTTTTTCTGATTAACAGGCAAGTTTGTACAAAAAAGCAGGCTTCATGAAACTCACCTAT
CAATTCTTCATCTTCTGGTTCTTTTTACCATTCTTTGCAATCTCCGGTGATGATGATTATAAAAATCTGA
TCTTTAAAGGTTGTGCAAATCAGAAATCTCCAGACCCAACTGGTGTTTTCTCTCAGAATCTCAAAAACTT
ATTCACTTCTTTAGTTTCTCAATCATCACAAAGCTCTTTCGCTTCCGTAACCTCCGGAACTGATAACACC
ACCGCCGTGATCGGTGTTTTTCAGTGCCGTGGCGATCTCCAAAACGCTCAGTGTTACGATTGCGTCTCCA
AAATCCCTAAACTCGTTTCTAAACTCTGCGGTGGCGGCAGAGATGACGGTAATGTGGTGGCGGCTCGTGT
TCACCTCGCTGGATGTTATATCCGGTATGAGAGTTCAGGATTCCGGCAAACTTCCGGTACGGAGATGTTG
TTCCGTGTCTGTGGGAAAAAAGATTCTAACGATCCTGGGTTTGTCGGGAAAAGGGAGACGGCGTTTGGTA
TGGCGGAGAACGGCGTGAAAACTGGATCATCCGGTGGTGGTGGTGGCGGAGGAGGTTTTTACGCGGGGCA
GTATGAGTCGGTGTATGTGTTGGGACAGTGTGAGGGTAGTTTGGGAAATTCAGATTGTGGGGAATGTGTG
AAAGATGGATTTGAGAAAGCAAAGAGTGAGTGTGGAGAGTCGAACTCGGGACAAGTTTACCTTCAGAAGT
GCTTCGTTAGCTATAGTTACTACTCTCATGGTGTTCCCAACATAGAGCCATTATCAGGTGGAGAGAAGAG
ACAACACACAGAAAGGACGATAGCTTTGGCGGTGGGAGGAGTTTTTGTTTTAGGGTTTGTGATTGTTTGT
TTGTTGGTTTTGAGGTCTGCCATGAAGAAGAAGAGTAATAAATATGATGCTTATGACCCAGCTTTCTTGT
ACAAAGTGGAAATGGTGAGCAAGGGCGAGGAGGATAACATGGCCATCATCAAGGAGTTCATGCGCTTCAA
GGTGCACATGGAGGGCTCCGTGAACGGCCACGAGTTCGAGATCGAGGGCGAGGGCGAGGGCCGCCCCTAC
GAGGGCACCCAGACCGCCAAGCTGAAGGTGACCAAGGGTGGCCCCCTGCCCTTCGCCTGGGACATCCTGT
CCCCTCAGTTCATGTACGGCTCCAAGGCCTACGTGAAGCACCCCGCCGACATCCCCGACTACTTGAAGCT
GTCCTTCCCCGAGGGCTTCAAGTGGGAGCGCGTGATGAACTTCGAGGACGGCGGCGTGGTGACCGTGACC
CAGGACTCCTCCCTGCAGGACGGCGAGTTCATCTACAAGGTGAAGCTGCGCGGCACCAACTTCCCCTCCG
ACGGCCCCGTAATGCAGAAGAAGACCATGGGCTGGGAGGCCTCCTCCGAGCGGATGTACCCCGAGGACGG
CGCCCTGAAGGGCGAGATCAAGCAGAGGCTGAAGCTGAAGGACGGCGGCCACTACGACGCTGAGGTCAAG
ACCACCTACAAGGCCAAGAAGCCCGTGCAGCTGCCCGGCGCCTACAACGTCAACATCAAGTTGGACATCA
CCTCCCACAACGAGGACTACACCATCGTGGAACAGTACGAACGCGCCGAGGGCCGCCACTCCACCGGCGG
CATGGACGAGCTGTACAAGTAAGCAACTTTATTATACATAGTTGATAATTCACTGGCCGTCGTTTTACAA
CGTCGTGACTGGGAAAACGATCTAACTGACTAGCCGCGGCCATGGCGGCCGGGAGCGGCCATGCTAGAGT
CCGCAAAAATCACCAGTCTCTCTCTACAAATCTATCTCTCTCTATTTTTCTCCAGAATAATGTGTGAGTA
GTTCCCAGATAAGGGAATTAGGGTTCTTATAGGGTTTCGCTCATGTGTTGAGCATATAAGAAACCCTTAG
TATGTATTTGTATTTGTAAAATACTTCTATCAATAAAATTTCTAATTCCTAAAACCAAAATCCAGTGACC
TGCAGGTCGACCATATGGGAGAGCTCGAATTATCATACATGAGAATTAAGGGAGTCACGTTATGACCCCC
GCCGATGACGCGGGACAAGCCGTTTTACGTTTGGAACTGACAGAACCGCAACGTTGAAGGAGCCACTCAG
CCGCGGGTTTCTGGAGTTTAATGAGCTAAGCACATACGTCAGAAACCATTATTGCGCGTTCAAAAGTCGC
CTAAGGTCACTATCAGCTAGCAAATATTTCTTGTCAAAAATGCTCCACTGACGTTCCATAAATTCCCCTC
GGTATCCAATTAGAGTCTCATATTCACTCTCAACTCGATCGAGGCATGATTGAACAAGATGGATTGCACG
CAGGTTCTCCGGCCGCTTGGGTGGAGAGGCTATTCGGCTATGACTGGGCACAACAGACAATCGGCTGCTC
TGATGCCGCCGTGTTCCGGCTGTCAGCGCAGGGGCGCCCGGTTCTTTTTGTCAAGACCGACCTGTCCGGT
GCCCTGAATGAACTCCAAGACGAGGCAGCGCGGCTATCGTGGCTGGCCACGACGGGCGTTCCTTGCGCAG
CTGTGCTCGACGTTGTCACTGAAGCGGGAAGGGACTGGCTGCTATTGGGCGAAGTGCCGGGGCAGGATCT
CCTGTCATCTCACCTTGCTCCTGCCGAGAAAGTATCCATCATGGCTGATGCAATGCGGCGGCTGCATACG
CTTGATCCGGCTACCTGCCCATTCGACCACCAAGCGAAACATCGCATCGAGCGAGCACGTACTCGGATGG
AAGCCGGTCTTGTCGATCAGGATGATCTGGACGAAGAGCATCAGGGGCTCGCGCCAGCCGAACTGTTCGC
CAGGCTCAAGGCGCGGATGCCCGACGGCGAGGATCTCGTCGTGACCCACGGCGATGCCTGCTTGCCGAAT
ATCATGGTGGAAAATGGCCGCTTTTCTGGATTCATCGACTGTGGCCGGCTGGGTGTGGCGGACCGCTATC
AGGACATAGCGTTGGCTACCCGTGATATTGCTGAAGAGCTTGGCGGCGAATGGGCTGACCGCTTCCTCGT
GCTTTACGGTATCGCCGCTCCCGATTCGCAGCGCATCGCCTTCTATCGCCTTCTTGACGAGTTCTTCTGA
GCGGGACTCTGGGGTTCGGACTCTAGCTAGAGTCAAGCAGATCGTTCAAACATTTGGCAATAAAGTTTCT
TAAGATTGAATCCTGTTGCCGGTCTTGCGATGATTATCATATAATTTCTGTTGAATTACGTTAAGCATGT
AATAATTAACATGTAATGCATGACGTTATTTATGAGATGGGTTTTTATGATTAGAGTCCCGCAATTATAC
ATTTAATACGCGATAGAAAACAAAATATAGCGCGCAAACTAGGATAAATTATCGCGCGCGGTGTCATCTA
TGTTACTAGATCGACCGGCATGCAAGCTGATAATTCAATTCGGCGTTAATTCAGTACATTAAAAACGTCC
GCAATGTGTTATTAAGTTGTCTAAGCGTCAATTTGTTTACACCACAATATATCCTGCCACCAGCCAGCCA
ACAGCTCCCCGACCGGCAGCTCGGCACAAAATCACCACTCGATACAGGCAGCCCATCAGTCCGGGACGGC
GTCAGCGGGAGAGCCGTTGTAAGGCGGCAGACTTTGCTCATGTTACCGATGCTATTCGGAAGAACGGCAA
CTAAGCTGCCGGGTTTGAAACACGGATGATCTCGCGGAGGGTAGCATGTTGATTGTAACGATGACAGAGC
GTTGCTGCCTGTGATCA
