>Addgene plasmid #61206 | pCMU-PDESr | addgene partial sequence | sequence record 104419 | Mombaerts mRFPup 5'-GTGGCCGTTCACGGAGCCCTCCATG-3'
GGGTCATAAGCATCATATTTATTACTCTTCTTCTTCATGGCAGACCTCAAAACCAACAAACAAACAATCA
CAAACCCTAAAACAAAAACTCCTCCCACCGCCAAAGCTATCGTCCTTTCTGTGTGTTGTCTCTTCTCTCC
ACCTGATAATGGCTCTATGTTGGGAACACCATGAGAGTAGTAACTATAGCTAACGAAGCACTTCTGAAGG
TAAACTTGTCCCGAGTTCGACTCTCCACACTCACTCTTTGCTTTCTCAAATCCATCTTTCACACATTCCC
CACAATCTGAATTTCCCAAA
