>Addgene plasmid #61206 | pCMU-PDESr | addgene partial sequence | sequence record 104426 | Mombaerts mRFPup 5'-GTGGCCGTTCACGGAGCCCTCCATG-3'
GGCCATGTTATCCTCCTCGCCCTTGCTCACCATTTCCACTTTGTACAAGAAAGCTGGGTCATAAGCATCA
TATTTATTACTCTTCTTCTTCATGGCAGACCTCAAAACCAACAAACAAACAATCACAAACCCTAAAACAA
AAACTCCTCCCACCGCCAAAGCTATCGTCCTTTCTGTGTGTTGTCTCTTCTCTCCACCTGATAATGGCTC
TATGTTGGGAACACCATGAGAGTAGTAACTATAGCTAACGAAGCACTTCTGAAGGTAAACTTGTCCCGAG
TTCGACTCTCCACACTCACTCTTTGCTTTCTCAAATCCATCTTTCACACATTCCCCACAATCTGAATTTC
CCAAACTACCC
