>Addgene plasmid #61206 | pCMU-PDESr | addgene partial sequence | sequence record 104430 | Mombaerts mRFPup 5'-GTGGCCGTTCACGGAGCCCTCCATG-3'
GGGTCATAAGCATCATATTTATTACTCTTCTTCTTCATGGCAGACCTCAAAACCAACAAACAAACAATCA
CAAACCCTAAAACAAAAACTCCTCCCACCGCCAAAGCTATCGTCCTTTCTGTGTGTTGTCTCTTCTCTCC
ACCTGATAATGGCTCTATGTTGGGAACACCATGAGAGTAGTAACTATAGCTAACGAAGCACTTCTGAAGG
TAAACTTGTCCCGAGTTCGACTCTCCACACTCACTCTTTGCTTTCTCAAATCCATCTTTCACACATTCCC
CACAATCTGAATTTCCCAAACTACCC
