>Addgene plasmid #61206 | pCMU-PDESr | addgene partial sequence | sequence record 105825 | AtUBQ10-F 5'-AAACGGCGTCAAAGTGGTTG-3'
CACAAATACTTTTCCTCAACCTAAAAATAAGGCAATTAGCCAAAAACAACTTTGCGTGTAAACAACGCTC
AATACACGTGTCATTTTATTATTAGCTATTGCTTCACCGCCTTAGCTTTCTCGTGACCTAGTCGTCCTCG
TCTTTTCTTCTTCTTCTTCTATAAAACAATACCCAAAGAGCTCTTCTTCTTCACAATTCAGATTTCAATT
TCTCAAAATCTTAAAAACTTTCTCTCAATTCTCTCTACCGTGATCAAGGTAAATTTCTGTGTTCCTTATT
CTCTCAAAATCTTCGATTTTGTTTTCGTTCGATCCCAATTTCGTATATGTTCTTTGGTTTAGATTCTGTT
AATCTTAGATCGAAGACGATTTTCTGGGTTTGATCGTTAGATATCATCTTAATTCTCGATTAGGGTTTCA
TAGATATCATCCGATTTGTTCAAATAATTTGAGTTTTGTCGAATAATTACTCTTCGATTTGTGATTTCTA
TCTAGATCTGGTGTTAGTTTCTAGTTTGTGCGATCGAATTTGTCGATTAATCTGAGTTTTTCTGATTAAC
AGGCAAGTTTGTACAAAAAAGCAGGCTTCATGAAACTCACCTATCAATTCTTCATCTTCTGGTTCTTTTT
ACCATTCTTTGCAATCTCCGGTGATGATGATTATAAAAATCTGATCTTTAAAGGTTGTGCAAATCAGAAA
TCTCCAGACCCAACTGGTGTTTTCTCTCAGAATCTCAAAAACTTATTCACTTCTTTAGTTTCTCAATCAT
CACAAAGCTCTTTCGC
